Addgene plasmid #54228: mEmerald-Peroxisomes-2
Purpose: Localization: Peroxisomes, Excitation: 487, Emission: 509
Depositing lab: Michael Davidson. Depositing organization: Florida State University, Tallahassee.
Backbone
  Vector backbone: mEmerald-Peroxisomes
  Backbone size w/o insert (bp): 4800
  Vector type: Mammalian Expression
  Selectable markers: Neomycin (select with G418)
Growth in bacteria
  Bacterial resistance: Kanamycin, 50 μg/mL
  Growth temperature: 37°C
  Growth strain: DH5alpha
  Copy number: High Copy
Gene/Insert
  Gene/Insert name: Peroximal Targeting Signal 1 (PTS1) (alt name: Peroximal Targeting Signal 1 (PTS1))
  Promoter: CMV
  Cloning method: Unknown
  Sequencing primers: 5′ CMV-F; 3′ SV40pA-R
Terms and licenses: Academic/Nonprofit Terms; Industry Terms
Depositor comments: Peroximal Targeting Signal 1 (PTS1). Excitation = 487; Emission = 509. Localization data: Peroxisomes
How to cite: mEmerald-Peroxisomes-2 was a gift from Michael Davidson (Addgene plasmid # 54228 ; http://n2t.net/addgene:54228 ; RRID:Addgene_54228)
