[The description below was written by a language model from this plasmid's Addgene catalogue record.]
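Description:
mEmerald-Peroxisomes-2 is a mammalian expression plasmid that produces the green fluorescent protein mEmerald fused to a peroxisomal targeting signal type 1 (PTS1), giving a genetically encoded marker for peroxisomes. The backbone is recorded as about 4.8 kb without the insert. It is maintained in E. coli as a high-copy plasmid under kanamycin selection, and it carries a neomycin resistance marker so that transfected mammalian cells can be selected with G418, for example to derive stable lines. The record does not include a feature table, so the origin of replication and other backbone details are not stated.

Expression is driven by the CMV promoter, a strong constitutive promoter in most mammalian cell types, and the listed reverse sequencing primer implies an SV40 polyadenylation signal downstream of the coding region. PTS1 is a short targeting motif that normally sits at the extreme C-terminus of a protein, where it is recognised by the cytosolic import receptor PEX5 and directs the folded protein into the peroxisomal matrix. The name of the construct is consistent with the signal following mEmerald, although the record does not spell out the fusion order or any linker, and the meaning of the "-2" suffix is not given.

mEmerald is a bright monomeric GFP derivative, with excitation at 487 nm and emission at 509 nm as recorded, compatible with standard GFP/FITC filter sets. The plasmid is typically used for live- or fixed-cell fluorescence imaging of peroxisome number, distribution and dynamics, and as a colocalisation reference alongside other colour markers.
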