>Addgene plasmid #54228 | mEmerald-Peroxisomes-2 | depositor partial sequence | sequence record 84373 | insert sequence
TGAACCGTCAGATCCGCTAGCGCTACCGGACTCAGATCTCGAGCTCAAGCTTCGAATTCTGCAGTCGACG
GTACCGCGGGCCCGGGATCCACCGGTCGCCACCATGGTGAGCAAGGGCGAGGAGCTGTTCACCGGGGTGG
TGCCCATCCTGGTCGAGCTGGACGGCGACGTAAACGGCCACAAGTTCAGCGTGTCCGGCGAGGGCGAGGG
CGATGCCACCTACGGCAAGCTGACCCTGAAGTTCATCTGCACCACCGGCAAGCTGCCCGTGCCCTGGCCC
ACCCTCGTGACCACCTTGACCTACGGCGTGCAGTGCTTCGCCCGCTACCCCGACCACATGAAGCAGCACG
ACTTCTTCAAGTCCGCCATGCCCGAAGGCTACGTCCAGGAGCGCACCATCTTCTTCAAGGACGACGGCAA
CTACAAGACCCGCGCCGAGGTGAAGTTCGAGGGCGACACCCTGGTGAACCGCATCGAGCTGAAGGGCATC
GACTTCAAGGAGGACGGCAACATCCTGGGGCACAAGCTGGAGTACAACTACAACAGCCACAAGGTCTATA
TCACCGCCGACAAGCAGAAGAACGGCATCAAGGTGAACTTCAAGACCCGCCACAACATCGAGGACGGCAG
CGTGCAGCTCGCCGACCACTACCAGCAGAACACCCCCATCGGCGACGGCCCCGTGCTGCTGCCCGACAAC
CACTACCTGAGCACCCAGTCCAAGCTGAGCAAAGACCCCAACGAGAAGCGCGATCACATGGTCCTGCTGG
AGTTCGTGACCGCCGCCGGGATCACTCTCGGCATGGACGAGCTGTACAAGTCCGGATCCAAGCTGTAGCG
GCCGCGACTCTAGATCATAATCAGCCATACCACATTTGTAGAGGTTTTACTTGCTTTAAAAACCTCCCAC
ACCTCCCCCTGAA
