>Addgene plasmid #54228 | mEmerald-Peroxisomes-2 | addgene partial sequence | sequence record 92661 | CMV-F 5'-CGCAAATGGGCGGTAGGCGTG-3'
GTGAACCGTCAGATCCGCTAGCGCTACCGGACTCAGATCTCGAGCTCAAGCTTCGAATTCTGCAGTCGAC
GGTACCGCGGGCCCGGGATCCACCGGTCGCCACCATGGTGAGCAAGGGCGAGGAGCTGTTCACCGGGGTG
GTGCCCATCCTGGTCGAGCTGGACGGCGACGTAAACGGCCACAAGTTCAGCGTGTCCGGCGAGGGCGAGG
GCGATGCCACCTACGGCAAGCTGACCCTGAAGTTCATCTGCACCACCGGCAAGCTGCCCGTGCCCTGGCC
CACCCTCGTGACCACCTTGACCTACGGCGTGCAGTGCTTCGCCCGCTACCCCGACCACATGAAGCAGCAC
GACTTCTTCAAGTCCGCCATGCCCGAAGGCTACGTCCAGGAGCGCACCATCTTCTTCAAGGACGACGGCA
ACTACAAGACCCGCGCCGAGGTGAAGTTCGAGGGCGACACCCTGGTGAACCGCATCGAGCTGAAGGGCAT
CGACTTCAAGGAGGACGGCAACATCCTGGGGCACAAGCTGGAGTACAACTACAACAGCCACAAGGTCTAT
ATCACCGCCGACAAGCAGAAGAACGGCATCAAGGTGAACTTCAAGACCCGCCACAACATCGAGGACGGCA
GCGTGCAGCTCGCCGACCACTACCAGCAGAACACCCCCATCGGCGACGGCCCCGTGCTGCTGCCCGACAA
CCACTACCTGAGCACCCAGTCCAAGCTGAGCAAAGACCCCAACGAGAAGCGCGATCACATGGTCCTGCTG
GAGTTCGTGACCGCCGCCGGGATCACTCTCGGCATGGACGAGCTGTACAAGTCCGGATCCAAGCTGTAGC
GGCCGCGACTCTAGATCATAATCAGCCATACCACATTTGTAGAGGTT
